Addgene plasmid #99612: pJWV102-wtcas9sp
Purpose: Plasmid containing wild-type cas9sp
Depositing lab: Morten Kjos & Jan-Willem Veening. Depositing organization: Norwegian University of Life Sciences. Publication: Chromosome segregation drives division site selection in Streptococcus pneumoniae. van Raaphorst R, Kjos M, Veening JW. Proc Natl Acad Sci U S A. 2017 Jul 3. pii: 201620608. doi: 10.1073/pnas.1620608114. PubMed 28674002.
Backbone
  Vector backbone: pJWV102
  Backbone size w/o insert (bp): 4107
  Total vector size (bp): 11746
  Vector type: Synthetic Biology
Growth in bacteria
  Bacterial resistance: Ampicillin, 100 μg/mL
  Growth temperature: 37°C
  Growth strain: DH5alpha
  Copy number: High Copy
Gene/Insert
  Gene/Insert name: cas9sp (alt names: wtcas9sp; cas9)
  Species: Synthetic
  Promoter: PczcD
  Cloning method: Unknown
  Sequencing primers: 5′ GCCCAGTCCTGCTCGC; 3′ CGAAATACGGGCAGACATGG
Terms and licenses: Academic/Nonprofit Terms; Industry Terms: Not Available to Industry
How to cite: pJWV102-wtcas9sp was a gift from Morten Kjos & Jan-Willem Veening (Addgene plasmid # 99612 ; http://n2t.net/addgene:99612 ; RRID:Addgene_99612)
