[The description below was written by a language model from this plasmid's Addgene catalogue record and pLannotate feature annotations shown in this document.]
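Description:
pJWV102-wtcas9sp is a high-copy E. coli plasmid built on the pJWV102 backbone and catalogued as a synthetic biology vector, carrying a wild-type cas9sp gene under the PczcD promoter. The annotated sequence shows a roughly 4.1 kb coding region matching the Streptococcus pyogenes Cas9 endonuclease, the RNA-guided nuclease of the type II CRISPR/Cas system that makes double-strand breaks in DNA. The "wild-type" label indicates a catalytically active enzyme rather than a nuclease-dead variant. PczcD is known as a zinc-responsive pneumococcal promoter, which would make Cas9 expression inducible, although the promoter itself was not picked up in the feature table. No guide RNA cassette is annotated, so a guide would presumably be supplied separately.

Propagation in E. coli relies on a ColE1/pMB1-type origin, with an adjacent pBR322 bom region and small remnants of rop and the pBR322 tetracycline efflux gene that reflect the backbone's ancestry. Selection is by ampicillin through the β-lactamase gene and its native promoter. A complete tetM gene, encoding a ribosomal protection protein that confers tetracycline resistance, is also present along with a short flanking Enterococcus-type sRNA match; this marker is suited to selection in Gram-positive hosts. The associated work concerns Streptococcus pneumoniae, so the plasmid is probably meant to deliver the cassette into that organism, but the record does not state how, and no Gram-positive replication origin or chromosomal homology regions are annotated. Several kilobases of the sequence remain unannotated. The listed total size is slightly larger than the sequenced record, and the listed backbone size plus the Cas9 gene does not account for the whole plasmid.
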