Features (pLannotate 1.2.2; 9 found; start..end, strand, type, name):
    390..4494    +  CDS            Cas9 (fragment): Cas9 (Csn1) endonuclease from the Streptococcus pyogenes Type II CRISPR/Cas system generates RNA-guided double strand breaks in DNA
   5605..5644    +  CDS            rop (fragment): Rop protein, which maintains plasmids at low copy number; rop
   5746..5886    +  misc_feature   bom: basis of mobility region from pBR322
   6072..6660    -  rep_origin     ori: high-copy-number ColE1/pMB1/pBR322/pUC origin of replication
   6831..7691    -  CDS            AmpR: β-lactamase; bla; confers resistance to ampicillin, carbenicillin, and related antibiotics
   7692..7796    -  promoter       AmpR promoter: bla
   9266..11182   -  CDS            tetM: TET1_ENTFL - Also known as tet(M). Experimental evidence at protein level: Swiss-Prot protein existence level 1. Abolishes the inhibitory effect of tetracyclin on protein synthesis by a non-covalent modification of the ribosomes. From Enterococcus faecalis (Streptococcus faecalis).
  11237..11401   -  ncRNA          sRNA 0030: Accession: RF02864 - Enterococcus sRNA 30
  11673..132     +  CDS            TcR (fragment) (across the origin): tetracycline efflux protein; tet; confers resistance to tetracycline
>Addgene plasmid #99612 | pJWV102-wtcas9sp | addgene full sequence | sequence record 192564 | Addgene NGS Result
ATGCAATTTCTATGCGCACCCGTTCTCGGAGCACTGTCCGACCGCTTTGGCCGCCGCCCAGTCCTGCTCG
CTTCGCTACTTGGAGCCACTATCGACTACGCGATCATGGCGACCACACCCGTCCTGTGGATCTATCGATG
CATGCAGCCGGTACCATCACAAGCACTTTGGGACGTTCTCCCTTAGTGCTTTTTTGATTTCTCATAGGCC
GGCCTGTTAGTCATATGGACACTTAAGGCAAATTGTTCAGAACTGAATAAAGCTGACGTTTTGCTTCTAT
CCTTTCTTTGAGTTTTAGTGGATAATGATAATGAACAAGGTGTTCATAAATCTATTATAACAAGAATTCC
AATCCCGGGTAAAGCTTCCAGCGGCCGCAGGAGGCAAAAATGGATAAGAAATACTCAATAGGCTTAGATA
TCGGCACAAATAGCGTCGGATGGGCGGTGATCACTGATGATTATAAGGTTCCGTCTAAAAAGTTCAAGGT
TCTGGGAAATACAGACCGCCACAGTATCAAAAAAAATCTTATAGGGGCTCTTTTATTTGACAGTGGAGAG
ACAGCGGAAGCGACTCGTCTCAAACGGACAGCTCGTAGAAGGTATACACGTCGGAAGAATCGTATTTGTT
ATCTACAGGAGATTTTTTCAAATGAGATGGCGAAAGTAGATGATAGTTTCTTTCATCGACTTGAAGAGTC
TTTTTTGGTGGAAGAAGACAAGAAGCATGAACGTCATCCTATTTTTGGAAATATAGTAGATGAAGTTGCT
TATCATGAGAAATATCCAACTATCTATCATCTGCGAAAAAAATTGGTAGATTCTACTGATAAAGCGGATT
TGCGCTTAATCTATTTGGCCTTAGCGCATATGATTAAGTTTCGTGGTCATTTTTTGATTGAGGGAGATTT
AAATCCTGATAATAGTGATGTGGACAAACTATTTATCCAGTTGGTACAAACCTACAATCAATTATTTGAA
GAAAACCCTATTAACGCAAGTGGAGTAGATGCTAAAGCGATTCTTTCTGCACGATTGAGTAAATCAAGAC
GATTAGAAAATCTCATTGCTCAGCTCCCCGGTGAGAAGAAAAATGGCTTATTTGGGAATCTCATTGCTTT
GTCATTGGGTTTGACCCCTAATTTTAAATCAAATTTTGATTTGGCAGAAGATGCTAAATTACAGCTTTCA
AAAGATACTTACGATGATGATTTAGATAATTTATTGGCGCAAATTGGAGATCAATATGCTGATTTGTTTT
TGGCAGCTAAGAATTTATCAGATGCTATTTTACTTTCAGATATCCTAAGATTAAATAGTGAAATAACTAA
GGCTCCCCTATCAGCTTCAATGATTAAACGCTACGATGAACATCATCAAGACTTGACTCTTTTAAAAGCT
TTAGTTCGACAACAACTTCCAGAAAAGTATAAAGAAATCTTTTTTGATCAATCAAAAAACGGATATGCAG
GTTATATTGATGGGGGAGCTAGCCAAGAAGAATTTTATAAATTTATCAAACCAATTTTAGAAAAAATGGA
TGGTACTGAGGAATTATTGGCGAAACTAAATCGTGAAGATTTGCTGCGCAAGCAACGGACCTTTGACAAC
GGCTCTATTCCCCATCAAATTCACTTGGGTGAGCTGCATGCTATTCTGAGAAGACAAGAAGACTTTTATC
CATTTTTAAAAGACAATCGTGAGAAGATTGAAAAAATCTTGACTTTTCGAATTCCTTATTATGTTGGTCC
ATTGGCGCGTGGCAATAGTCGTTTTGCATGGATGACTCGGAAGTCTGAAGAAACAATTACCCCATGGAAT
TTTGAAGAAGTTGTCGATAAAGGTGCTTCAGCTCAATCATTTATTGAACGCATGACAAACTTTGATAAAA
ATCTTCCAAATGAAAAAGTACTACCAAAACATAGTTTGCTTTATGAGTATTTTACGGTTTATAACGAATT
GACAAAGGTCAAATATGTTACTGAGGGAATGCGAAAACCAGCATTTCTTTCAGGTGAACAGAAGAAAGCC
ATTGTTGATTTACTCTTCAAAACAAATCGAAAAGTAACCGTTAAGCAATTAAAAGAAGATTATTTCAAAA
AAATAGAATGTTTTGATAGTGTTGAAATTTCAGGAGTTGAAGATAGATTTAATGCTTCATTAGGTACCTA
CCATGATTTGCTAAAAATTATTAAAGATAAAGATTTTTTGGATAATGAAGAAAATGAAGATATCTTAGAG
GATATTGTTTTAACATTGACCTTATTTGAAGATAGGGAGATGATTGAGGAAAGACTTAAAACATATGCTC
ACCTCTTTGATGATAAGGTGATGAAACAGCTTAAACGTCGCCGTTATACTGGTTGGGGACGTTTGTCTCG
AAAATTGATTAATGGTATTAGGGATAAGCAATCTGGCAAAACAATATTAGATTTTTTGAAATCAGATGGT
TTTGCCAATCGCAATTTTATGCAGCTGATCCATGATGATAGTTTGACATTTAAAGAAGACATTCAAAAAG
CACAAGTGTCTGGACAAGGCGATAGTTTACATGAACATATTGCAAATTTAGCTGGTAGCCCTGCTATTAA
AAAAGGTATTTTACAGACTGTAAAAGTTGTTGATGAATTGGTCAAAGTAATGGGGCGGCATAAGCCAGAA
AATATCGTTATTGAAATGGCACGTGAAAATCAGACAACTCAAAAGGGCCAGAAAAATTCGCGTGAGCGTA
TGAAACGTATTGAAGAAGGTATCAAAGAATTAGGAAGTCAGATTCTTAAAGAGCATCCTGTTGAAAATAC
TCAATTGCAAAATGAAAAGCTCTATCTCTATTATCTCCAAAATGGAAGAGACATGTATGTGGACCAAGAA
TTAGATATTAATCGTTTAAGTGATTATGATGTCGATCACATTGTTCCACAAAGTTTCATTAAAGACGATT
CAATAGACAATAAGGTCTTAACGCGTTCTGATAAAAATCGTGGTAAATCGAATAACGTTCCAAGTGAAGA
AGTAGTCAAAAAGATGAAAAACTATTGGAGACAACTTCTAAACGCCAAGTTAATCACTCAACGTAAGTTT
GATAATTTAACGAAAGCTGAACGTGGAGGTTTGAGTGAACTTGATAAAGCTGGTTTTATCAAACGCCAAT
TGGTTGAAACTCGCCAAATCACTAAGCATGTGGCACAAATTTTGGATAGTCGCATGAATACTAAATACGA
TGAAAATGATAAACTTATTCGAGAGGTTAAAGTGATTACCTTAAAATCTAAATTAGTTTCTGACTTCCGA
AAAGATTTCCAATTCTATAAAGTACGTGAGATTAACAATTACCATCATGCCCATGATGCGTATCTTAATG
CCGTCGTTGGAACTGCTTTGATTAAGAAATATCCAAAACTTGAATCGGAGTTTGTCTATGGTGATTATAA
AGTTTATGATGTTCGTAAAATGATTGCTAAGTCTGAGCAGGAAATAGGCAAAGCAACCGCAAAATATTTC
TTTTACTCTAATATCATGAACTTCTTCAAAACAGAAATTACACTTGCAAATGGAGAGATTCGCAAACGCC
CTCTAATCGAAACTAATGGGGAAACTGGAGAAATTGTCTGGGATAAAGGGCGAGATTTTGCCACAGTGCG
CAAAGTATTGTCCATGCCCCAAGTCAATATTGTCAAGAAAACAGAAGTACAGACAGGCGGATTCTCCAAG
GAGTCAATTTTACCAAAAAGAAATTCGGACAAGCTTATTGCTCGTAAAAAAGACTGGGATCCAAAAAAAT
ATGGTGGTTTTGATAGTCCAACGGTAGCTTATTCAGTCCTAGTGGTTGCTAAGGTGGAAAAAGGGAAATC
GAAGAAGTTAAAATCCGTTAAAGAGTTACTAGGGATCACAATTATGGAAAGAAGTTCCTTTGAAAAAAAT
CCGATTGACTTTTTAGAAGCTAAAGGATATAAGGAAGTTAGAAAAGACTTAATCGTTAAACTACCTAAAT
ATAGTCTTTTTGAGTTAGAAAACGGTCGTAAACGGATGCTGGCTAGTGCCGGAGAATTACAAAAAGGAAA
TGAGCTGGCTCTGCCAAGCAAATATGTGAATTTTTTATATTTAGCTAGTCATTATGAAAAGTTGAAGGGT
AGTCCAGAAGATAACGAACAAAAACAATTGTTTGTGGAGCAGCATAAGCATTATTTAGATGAGATTATTG
AGCAAATCAGTGAATTTTCTAAGCGTGTTATTTTAGCAGATGCCAATTTAGATAAAGTTCTTAGTGCATA
TAACAAACATAGAGACAAACCAATACGTGAACAAGCAGAAAATATTATTCATTTATTTACGTTGACGAAT
CTTGGAGCTCCCGCTGCTTTTAAATATTTTGATACAACAATTGATCGTAAACGATATACGTCTACAAAAG
AAGTTTTAGATGCCACTTTTATCCATCAATCCATCACTGGTCTTTATGAAACACGCATTGATTTGAGTCA
GCTAGGAGGTGACTAAGTCGACCTCGAGACTAGTCAAGGTCGGCAATTCTGCAGTACTAGGACGCCGCCA
AGCCAGCTTAAACCCAGCTCAATGAGCTGGGTTTTTTGTTTGTTAAAAATGAAGAAGAAACTGTGAAGCG
TATTTATAGCAAAGCACTCAAAAGTTTACCTTATGGGTGCTTTTTTCGTGCTTTTTTGAAAAGACAAAAA
AAAGAACCTTGCCAAGCAAGATTCTTTTGATAGCGCTATCGCTGAGCGCCGGTCGCTACCATTACCAGTT
GGTCTGGTGTCAAAAATAATAATAACCGGGCAGGCCATGTCTGCCCGTATTTCGCGTAAGGAAATCCATT
ATGTACTATTTCTGGTGATGAAATCAACGTAACATTTAAAGCTGTCAAAGCCAAAGTCATGAGATGGCGT
ATGGAGCGTAAAGCTGACAAGAGCGGTGTTGCGATGATTGAGATGACCTTCCTTGCACCAAGTGAATTGC
CTCAAGAAAGCACTCAATCAAAGATTCTTGTAGATGGAAAAGAACTTGCTGATTTCGCTGAAAATCGTCA
AGACTATCAAATTACCTATAAAGGTCAACGGCCAAAAGTCTCAGTTGAAGAAAACAATCAAGTAGCTTCA
ACTGTGGTAGATAGTGGAGAAGATAGCCTTCCAGTACTTGTTCGCCTCGTTTCAGAAAGTGGAAAACAAG
TCAAGGAATACCGTATCCAGTTGACTAAGGAAAAACCAGTTTCTGCTGTACAAGAAGATCTTCCAAAACT
CGAATTTGTTGAAAAAGATTTGGCCTACAAGACAGTTGAGAAAAAAGATTCAACACTGTATCTAGGTGAA
ACTCGTGTAGAACAAGAAGGAAAAGTTGGAAAAGAACGTATCTTTACAGTGATTAATCCTGATGGAAGTA
AGGAAGAAAAACTCCGTGAAGTGGTAGAAGTTCCGACAGACCGCATCGTCTTGGTTGGAACCAAACCAGT
AGCTCAAGAAGCTAAAAAACCACAAGTGTCAGAAAAAGCAGATACAAAACCAATTGATTCAAGTGAAGCT
GATCAAACTAATAAAGCCCAGTTACCAAATACAGGTAGTGCGGCAAGCCAAGCAGCAGTAGCAGCAGGTT
TAGCCTGCCTCGCGCGTTTCGGTGATGACGGTGAAAACCTCTGACACATGCAGCTCCCGGAGACGGTCAC
AGCTTGTCTGTAAGCGGATGCCGGGAGCAGACAAGCCCGTCAGGGCGCGTCAGCGGGTGTTGGCGGGTGT
CGGGGCGCAGCCATGACCCAGTCACGTAGCGATAGCGGAGTGTATACTGGCTTAACTATGCGGCATCAGA
GCAGATTGTACTGAGAGTGCACCATATGCGGTGTGAAATACCGCACAGATGCGTAAGGAGAAAATACCGC
ATCAGGCGCTCTTCCGCTTCCTCGCTCACTGACTCGCTGCGCTCGGTCGTTCGGCTGCGGCGAGCGGTAT
CAGCTCACTCAAAGGCGGTAATACGGTTATCCACAGAATCAGGGGATAACGCAGGAAAGAACATGTGAGC
AAAAGGCCAGCAAAAGGCCAGGAACCGTAAAAAGGCCGCGTTGCTGGCGTTTTTCCATAGGCTCCGCCCC
CCTGACGAGCATCACAAAAATCGACGCTCAAGTCAGAGGTGGCGAAACCCGACAGGACTATAAAGATACC
AGGCGTTTCCCCCTGGAAGCTCCCTCGTGCGCTCTCCTGTTCCGACCCTGCCGCTTACCGGATACCTGTC
CGCCTTTCTCCCTTCGGGAAGCGTGGCGCTTTCTCATAGCTCACGCTGTAGGTATCTCAGTTCGGTGTAG
GTCGTTCGCTCCAAGCTGGGCTGTGTGCACGAACCCCCCGTTCAGCCCGACCGCTGCGCCTTATCCGGTA
ACTATCGTCTTGAGTCCAACCCGGTAAGACACGACTTATCGCCACTGGCAGCAGCCACTGGTAACAGGAT
TAGCAGAGCGAGGTATGTAGGCGGTGCTACAGAGTTCTTGAAGTGGTGGCCTAACTACGGCTACACTAGA
AGGACAGTATTTGGTATCTGCGCTCTGCTGAAGCCAGTTACCTTCGGAAAAAGAGTTGGTAGCTCTTGAT
CCGGCAAACAAACCACCGCTGGTAGCGGTGGTTTTTTTGTTTGCAAGCAGCAGATTACGCGCAGAAAAAA
AGGATCTCAAGAAGATCCTTTGATCTTTTCTACGGGGTCTGACGCTCAGTGGAACGAAAACTCACGTTAA
GGGATTTTGGTCATGAGATTATCAAAAAGGATCTTCACCTAGATCCTTTTAAATTAAAAATGAAGTTTTA
AATCAATCTAAAGTATATATGAGTAAACTTGGTCTGACAGTTACCAATGCTTAATCAGTGAGGCACCTAT
CTCAGCGATCTGTCTATTTCGTTCATCCATAGTTGCCTGACTCCCCGTCGTGTAGATAACTACGATACGG
GAGGGCTTACCATCTGGCCCCAGTGCTGCAATGATACCGCGAGACCCACGCTCACCGGCTCCAGATTTAT
CAGCAATAAACCAGCCAGCCGGAAGGGCCGAGCGCAGAAGTGGTCCTGCAACTTTATCCGCCTCCATCCA
GTCTATTAATTGTTGCCGGGAAGCTAGAGTAAGTAGTTCGCCAGTTAATAGTTTGCGCAACGTTGTTGCC
ATTGCTGCAGGCATCGTGGTGTCACGCTCGTCGTTTGGTATGGCTTCATTCAGCTCCGGTTCCCAACGAT
CAAGGCGAGTTACATGATCCCCCATGTTGTGCAAAAAAGCGGTTAGCTCCTTCGGTCCTCCGATCGTTGT
CAGAAGTAAGTTGGCCGCAGTGTTATCACTCATGGTTATGGCAGCACTGCATAATTCTCTTACTGTCATG
CCATCCGTAAGATGCTTTTCTGTGACTGGTGAGTACTCAACCAAGTCATTCTGAGAATAGTGTATGCGGC
GACCGAGTTGCTCTTGCCCGGCGTCAACACGGGATAATACCGCGCCACATAGCAGAACTTTAAAAGTGCT
CATCATTGGAAAACGTTCTTCGGGGCGAAAACTCTCAAGGATCTTACCGCTGTTGAGATCCAGTTCGATG
TAACCCACTCGTGCACCCAACTGATCTTCAGCATCTTTTACTTTCACCAGCGTTTCTGGGTGAGCAAAAA
CAGGAAGGCAAAATGCCGCAAAAAAGGGAATAAGGGCGACACGGAAATGTTGAATACTCATACTCTTCCT
TTTTCAATATTATTGAAGCATTTATCAGGGTTATTGTCTCATGAGCGGATACATATTTGAATGTATTTAG
AAAAATAAACAAATAGGGGTTCCGCGCACATTTCCCCGAAAAGTGCCACCTGACGTCTAAGAAACCATTA
TTATCATGACATTAACCTATAAAAATAGGCGTATCACGAGGCCCTTTCGTCTTCAAGAATTAATTCCTTC
TTAACGCCCCAAGTTCATCACCAATGACATCAACTCACATGAACTACATGATGAACCCAGTTATCATGGT
TTTGGATAAGATTTTTGAAAAATTCTTCCCAGGCCTTGATAAATATGACTTTGATGCTGCTAAATTGAAC
AAGAAAATCGGTTTCTGGGGATCTAAATTCTTCATCGGTTTCATCCTTGGTATCGTTATCGGTATTATGG
GAACTCCACATCCAATTGCAGGTGTTGCAGATGCAGATAAATGGCGTCTTGTTATCAAAGGATGGTTGTC
TCTTGGTTTGACTGCCGGTGTATCTTTGGAACTCTTCTCACTTATCGGTTCATGGTTCATCGCAGCCGTA
GAACCACTATCACAAGGTATTACAAACGTTGCTACTAAACGTCTTCAAGGACGTAAATTCAATATCGGTC
TTGACTGGCCATTCATCGCTGGTCGTGCTGAAATCTGGGCTTGTGCCAACGTACTTGCACCAATCATGTT
GATTGAAGCAGTGCTTCTTTCAAAAGTTGGAAATGGTATCTTGCCACTTGCAGGTATCATCGCTATGGGT
GTTACTCCAGCTCTCTTGGTTGTAACTCGTGGTAAATTGCTCCGTATGATTATCTTCGGAACACTCTTGT
TGCCACTCTTCCTTCTTTCAGGTACACTTATTGCACCATTTGCAACAGAACTTGCTAAAGGTGTAGGTGC
CTTCCCAGAAGGTGTGAGCCAAACTCAATTGATTACTCACTCTACTCTTGAAGGACCAATCGAAAAACTT
CTTGGTTGGACAATTGGTAACACTACAACTGGTGATATCAAAGCAATCCTTGGTGCAGTAGCCTTCCTTG
TATTCTATATCGGTATCTTTGCTTGGTACAGAAAACAAATGATCAAACGTAACGAAGAGTACGCAGCAAA
AGCAAAATAATGCGCTCCGCTAGCTTTACAGACAAAGAACTATCCTTAATGGAAGCACTAGCAAAAGGTA
TCAATGAAGCAAGAAATATTGAAGGCTAGTCAGTAAAATTCAGATAAACAAAAAGAGCCGATAAGATGAG
AGTTTCATTTCTCAAATTATCGGCTCTGCGTCTTGGCGTCTGGCTCTTTGATTGTTATTATATTCATTTT
TTGAACATTAATTAAAGTTTCGTTCTTACATTTGGGGCAGTATAAAGGGAAATTTTTAAGTATAGTATCC
ACTCGTATTCGTAGTCTTGTTTTATTTCCACAAATAGGACACAATATCCACTTGTAGTTTATAATAACAA
TCTCCTCCTTTCCACTTTAATTCAAATCTATATTAAAGAATATTTCATCTTATTTAATAAGAAACCATAT
TTATATAACAACATAAAACGCACTAAGTTATTTTATTGAACATATATCTCACTTTATCTATCTGACTATT
TAGACGACGGGTCTGGCAAACAGGTTCGCCAGTGGTAACCTGATATCCTTTTAGCTCTGCTAAACAAACA
CTAAGCCCATTTGTAAAAAAAGTTAAATCATTGCGATAATCTTGAATACATCGAGCAGGAATTTCTCCAA
TAATAATGACCTCATTATTTTTCAGTTGAGTATTTACGATATTTGCACAATATTTGGGAGCATCGTTATA
TGCCCGTGAAAGATATTCCTGTGGTGCATAAACTTTAAAACTAAGATATGGCTCTAACAATTCTGTTCCA
GCTTTTCTAAAGGCTTGCTCCAATACAATAGGAGCAAGCATCCGAAAATCTGCTGGGGTACTAACAGGGC
TATAGTATAAGCCATACTTAAAACAGATTTTACAGTCCGTCACATTCCAACCATACAATCCTTGTTCACA
ACCATAGCGTATCCCTTCCATAACTGCATTTTGAAATGATTGATTTAAGTATCCAAGAGAAACCGAGCTC
TCATACTGCATTCCACTTCCCAACGGAAGCGGTGATACAGATAAACCAATGGAAGCCCAGAAAGGATTTG
GCGGCACTTCGATGTGAATGGTATATTCTGCATTTTTTAACGGTCTCTCCATATAAATGACTGTAGGCTC
TTTTAGTTCTATCTCCACATGATACTTTTCTTGCAACAGTGCACTAATCACTTCCATTTGTACTTTCCCT
AAGAAAGAAAGTATAATTTCATGTGTCGTAGAATCCACGTAATATCGTAGAAGCGGATCACTATCTGAGA
TTTCCAAAAGGGCATCAAGCAACATTTCTCTCTGTTCAGGTTTACTCGGTTCAACAGTTGTTTGTAGTAG
AGGGTGCGGATTTTCAATCTTTTTTCTCTGTGGCAATAGTTTTGTATCTCCAAGAACACTATTTAACTTC
AAAAGCTCATTTTGCAAAATAACAATTTCTCCAGAATAAGCTCGATCAATCTTACATAATTCACCATTTA
TTGAAGTATACATTTCTGTAACTTTTATTTTTTCTTTTTCTGATACTCTAACCGAATCTCGTAAATGTAG
TACTCCACTATAAAGGCGTATATATGCAAGACGTTGTCTTTTTTTTGTATATTCAATTTTGAAAACATTT
CCGCAAAGTTCAGACGGACCTCGATGTGTTGATGAATAAAATTTATTAGTAATAACTTCTATAAGGTTAT
CAATCCCTATATTACTTTTTGCACTTCCATGATAAAGAGGGAACAGAGAACAATTCTGAAATCTTATGCT
TTCCTCTTGTTCGAGTTCCAATGCTTCTAATGATTTACCGGACATATATTTCTCTAAAAGGTCATCGTTT
CCCTCTATTACCGTATCCCATTGTTCAGATTCGGTAAAGTTCGTCACACACACATTAGGATACAGTTCTA
CCTTCTGTTTGATTACAATTTCGGCAGAAAGTTTCTCTTTAATATCCTGATAAACCGTTGATAAATCAAT
TCCATTTTGGTCAATCTTATTGATAAAAAAGATTGTGGGAATCCCCATTTTCCTAAGTGCATGAAATAAT
ATACGAGTTTGTGCTTGTACGCCATCTTTTGCAGAAATCAGTAGAATTGCCCCATCTAAAACTGATAATG
AACGATATACTTCTGCTAAGAAATCCATATGTCCTGGCGTGTCTATGATGTTCACCTTCGTATTTTCCCA
CTGAAAAGAGGTTATTCCTGTCTGAATTGTAATTCCTCTCTGACGTTCTAAAAGCGTATTATCCGTCCTC
GTTGTACCTTTGTCCACGCTTCCTAATTCTGTAATCGCTCCACTGTTATATAATAAGCTTTCTGTTAAGG
TAGTTTTTCCTGCATCAACATGAGCTAAAACTCCAATATTAATAATTTTCATGTGATTTTCCTCCATTCA
AAAGCCCAAAAGGGCATAAAAATCCCAGTGATAAATACTCTTATCACTGGGATTTTTATGCATAACCATA
GGCATACAAAGCATACAGATATTCTCCGGATACTTTAGAATCACATGATAAAGGTATTCTTAAACTGGGG
ACAAAAAACTAAGCCCTCCTAAAAAAGGACGTCCAATTATTTGTTCCCGCTATCAAATTGACAGTTTATT
TAAGAATACCTTGCCGCATATTTATTAACTCCTTTTAAATAGATACTTAAATTATAGCACGTAAGAGCAT
ATTTGTAAAGGAATCTCCAATTTTTTATCAAAAAGAGTACATGATTACAAAGTATCTGTAATCATGTACC
AATATTTATTATTTTACAATCTTCCAATTATCTTGTTTTTCTAATATCAACTCAAATTGCGAGATTTGGG
TTGCCTTTGTTTCTTGATCTAAATATTTCACAGCGACATTCACGATTACTTGGCTAGCGCTATATGCGTT
G
